Addgene plasmid #162341: pTet-O-NEUROG3-T2A-PuroR
Purpose: Lentiviral expression of NEUROG3 under the control of the TetON promoter
Depositing lab: Charles Gersbach. Depositing organization: Duke University. Publication: Master Regulators and Cofactors of Human Neuronal Cell Fate Specification Identified by CRISPR Gene Activation Screens. Black JB, McCutcheon SR, Dube S, Barrera A, Klann TS, Rice GA, Adkar SS, Soderling SH, Reddy TE, Gersbach CA. Cell Rep. 2020 Dec 1;33(9):108460. doi: 10.1016/j.celrep.2020.108460. PubMed 33264623.
Backbone
  Vector backbone: Tet-O-FUW
  Backbone size w/o insert (bp): 8000
  Vector type: Mammalian Expression, Lentiviral
  Selectable markers: Puromycin
Growth in bacteria
  Bacterial resistance: Ampicillin, 100 μg/mL
  Growth temperature: 37°C
  Growth strain: NEB Stable
  Copy number: High Copy
Gene/Insert
  Gene/Insert name: NEUROG3
  Species: H. sapiens (human)
  Insert size (bp): 642
  Entrez Gene: NEUROG3 (a.k.a. Atoh5, Math4B, NGN-3, bHLHa7, ngn3)
  Promoter: Tet-ON
  Tag / fusion protein: T2A-PuroR (C terminal on insert)
  Cloning method: Gibson Cloning
Resource information
  A portion of this plasmid was derived from a plasmid made by: This plasmid was modifed from a gift from Marius Wernig (Addgene plasmid # 52047)
Terms and licenses: Academic/Nonprofit Terms; Industry Terms: Not Available to Industry
How to cite: pTet-O-NEUROG3-T2A-PuroR was a gift from Charles Gersbach (Addgene plasmid # 162341 ; http://n2t.net/addgene:162341 ; RRID:Addgene_162341)
