[The description below was written by a language model from this plasmid's Addgene catalogue record and pLannotate feature annotations shown in this document.]
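Description:
pTet-O-NEUROG3-T2A-PuroR is a lentiviral transfer plasmid built on the Tet-O-FUW backbone for doxycycline-inducible expression of human NEUROG3 (neurogenin-3, a bHLH transcription factor involved in neurogenesis and pancreatic endocrine specification) in mammalian cells. It is maintained in E. coli through a high-copy ColE1/pUC-type origin with ampicillin resistance. The backbone also carries an f1 origin and an SV40/EM7-driven bleomycin/Zeocin resistance cassette lying outside the viral genome. The full sequence record is about 9.7 kb and is circularly permuted so that numbering begins within the T2A element.

Viral genomic RNA is transcribed from a CMV enhancer/promoter fused to a truncated HIV-1 5' LTR. This is followed by the Ψ packaging signal with a partial gag sequence, the Rev response element for Rev-dependent nuclear export, and the cPPT/CTS. The payload is driven by a tetracycline response element containing seven tetO copies joined to a minimal CMV promoter. Transcription therefore depends on a tetracycline-controlled transactivator, which this plasmid does not encode and which must be supplied separately. The 642 bp NEUROG3 coding sequence is joined at its C terminus through a T2A ribosome-skipping peptide to puromycin N-acetyltransferase. One transcript thus yields both the transcription factor and the resistance protein, so puromycin resistance is tied to induced transgene expression. A WPRE downstream enhances transcript expression, and the cassette ends in the 3' LTR region followed by a bGH polyadenylation signal.

The construct was derived from an earlier Tet-O-FUW plasmid by Gibson cloning. It comes from a study that used CRISPR activation screens to identify regulators of human neuronal cell fate, which suggests use in testing transcription factor overexpression in neuronal fate specification.
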