Features (pLannotate 1.2.2; 34 found; start..end, strand, type, name):
      2..54      +  CDS            T2A (fragment): 2A peptide from Thosea asigna virus capsid protein Eukaryotic ribosomes fail to insert a peptide bond between the Gly and Pro residues, yielding separate polypeptides.
     62..661     +  CDS            PuroR: puromycin N-acetyltransferase; pac from Streptomyces alboniger; confers resistance to puromycin
    677..700     +  misc_feature   MCS (fragment): pBluescript multiple cloning site
    700..1288    +  misc_feature   WPRE: woodchuck hepatitis virus posttranscriptional regulatory element
   1225..1806    +  CDS            nef (fragment): NEF_HV1H2 - Experimental evidence at protein level: Swiss-Prot protein existence level 1. Extracellular Nef protein targets CD4(+) T-lymphocytes for apoptosis by interacting with CXCR4 surface receptors. From Human immunodeficiency virus type 1 group M subtype B (isolate HXB2) (HIV-1).
   1813..1993    +  LTR            5' LTR (truncated): truncated 5' long terminal repeat (LTR) from HIV-1
   2025..2249    +  polyA_signal   bGH poly(A) signal: bovine growth hormone polyadenylation signal
   2253..2274    +  promoter       SV40 promoter (fragment): SV40 enhancer and early promoter
   2295..2723    +  rep_origin     f1 ori (sequence partly withheld): f1 bacteriophage origin of replication; arrow indicates direction of (+) strand synthesis
   2737..3066    +  promoter       SV40 promoter: SV40 enhancer and early promoter
   3114..3161    +  promoter       EM7 promoter: synthetic bacterial promoter&nbsp
   3180..3554    +  CDS            BleoR: antibiotic-binding protein; Sh ble from Streptoalloteichus hindustanus; confers resistance to bleomycin, phleomycin, and Zeocin™
   3564..3689    +  CDS            ble (fragment): BLE_KLEPN - Experimental evidence at protein level: Swiss-Prot protein existence level 1. Binding protein with a strong affinity to the bleomycin family of antibiotics. Binds to CL990; an antimitotic-antibiotic compound. From Klebsiella pneumoniae.
   3684..3805    +  polyA_signal   SV40 poly(A) signal: SV40 polyadenylation signal
   3878..3894    -  protein_bind   lac operator: The lac repressor binds to the lac operator to inhibit transcription in E. coli. This inhibition can be relieved by adding lactose or isopropyl-β-D-thiogalactopyranoside (IPTG). lac repressor encoded by lacI
   3902..3932    -  promoter       lac promoter: promoter for the E. coli lac operon
   3947..3968    -  protein_bind   CAP binding site: CAP binding activates transcription in the presence of cAMP. E. coli catabolite activator protein
   3981..4073    -  CDS            lacI (fragment): lac repressor; lacI; The lac repressor binds to the lac operator to inhibit transcription in E. coli. This inhibition can be relieved by adding lactose or isopropyl-β-D-thiogalactopyranoside (IPTG).
   4256..4844    -  rep_origin     ori: high-copy-number ColE1/pMB1/pBR322/pUC origin of replication
   5015..5875    -  CDS            AmpR: β-lactamase; bla; confers resistance to ampicillin, carbenicillin, and related antibiotics
   5876..5980    -  promoter       AmpR promoter: bla
   6039..6091    -  misc_feature   bom (fragment): basis of mobility region from pBR322
   6246..6625    +  enhancer       CMV enhancer: human cytomegalovirus immediate early enhancer
   6626..6825    +  promoter       CMV promoter: human cytomegalovirus (CMV) immediate early promoter
   6843..7023    +  LTR            5' LTR (truncated): truncated 5' long terminal repeat (LTR) from HIV-1
   7070..7195    +  misc_feature   HIV-1 Ψ: packaging signal of human immunodeficiency virus type 1
   7179..7542    +  CDS            HIV-1 gag (fragment): gag protein from human immunodeficiency virus 1; gag
   7688..7921    +  misc_feature   RRE: The Rev response element (RRE) of HIV-1 allows for Rev-dependent mRNA export from the nucleus to the cytoplasm.
   8298..8398    +  CDS            Rev (fragment): human immunodeficiency virus 1 (HIV-1) Rev protein; rev; enhances nuclear export of unspliced and incompletely spliced viral mRNAs
   8448..8565    +  misc_feature   cPPT/CTS: central polypurine tract and central termination sequence of HIV-1
   8622..8892    +  protein_bind   tetracycline response element: contains seven copies of the tetracycline operator tetO tetracycline repressor TetR
   8903..8920    +  misc_feature   MCS (fragment): pUC18/19 multiple cloning site
   8925..8963    +  promoter       minimal CMV promoter: human cytomegalovirus (CMV) immediate early promoter
   9069..9710    +  CDS            NEUROG3: NGN3_HUMAN - Also known as ATOH5, BHLHA7, NGN3. Experimental evidence at protein level: Swiss-Prot protein existence level 1. Acts as a transcriptional regulator. Together with NKX2-2, initiates transcriptional activation of NEUROD1. Involved in neurogenesis. Also required for the specification of a common precursor of the 4 pancreatic endocrine cell types (By similarity). From Homo sapiens (Human).
>Addgene plasmid #162341 | pTet-O-NEUROG3-T2A-PuroR | addgene full sequence | sequence record 324516 | Addgene NGS Result
AGAGGGCAGGGGAAGTCTTCTAACATGCGGGGACGTGGAGGAAAATCCCGGCCCACTCGAGATGACCGAG
TACAAGCCCACGGTGCGCCTCGCCACCCGCGACGACGTCCCCAGGGCCGTACGCACCCTCGCCGCCGCGT
TCGCCGACTACCCCGCCACGCGCCACACCGTCGATCCGGACCGCCACATCGAGCGGGTCACCGAGCTGCA
AGAACTCTTCCTCACGCGCGTCGGGCTCGACATCGGCAAGGTGTGGGTCGCGGACGACGGCGCCGCGGTG
GCGGTCTGGACCACGCCGGAGAGCGTCGAAGCGGGGGCGGTGTTCGCCGAGATCGGCCCGCGCATGGCCG
AGTTGAGCGGTTCCCGGCTGGCCGCGCAGCAACAGATGGAAGGCCTCCTGGCGCCGCACCGGCCCAAGGA
GCCCGCGTGGTTCCTGGCCACCGTCGGCGTCTCGCCCGACCACCAGGGCAAGGGTCTGGGCAGCGCCGTC
GTGCTCCCCGGAGTGGAGGCGGCCGAGCGCGCCGGGGTGCCCGCCTTCCTGGAGACCTCCGCGCCCCGCA
ACCTCCCCTTCTACGAGCGGCTCGGCTTCACCGTCACCGCCGACGTCGAGGTGCCCGAAGGACCGCGCAC
CTGGTGCATGACCCGCAAGCCCGGTGCCTGATTAATTAAGCTAGCTAATTCGATATCAAGCTTATCGATA
ATCAACCTCTGGATTACAAAATTTGTGAAAGATTGACTGGTATTCTTAACTATGTTGCTCCTTTTACGCT
ATGTGGATACGCTGCTTTAATGCCTTTGTATCATGCTATTGCTTCCCGTATGGCTTTCATTTTCTCCTCC
TTGTATAAATCCTGGTTGCTGTCTCTTTATGAGGAGTTGTGGCCCGTTGTCAGGCAACGTGGCGTGGTGT
GCACTGTGTTTGCTGACGCAACCCCCACTGGTTGGGGCATTGCCACCACCTGTCAGCTCCTTTCCGGGAC
TTTCGCTTTCCCCCTCCCTATTGCCACGGCGGAACTCATCGCCGCCTGCCTTGCCCGCTGCTGGACAGGG
GCTCGGCTGTTGGGCACTGACAATTCCGTGGTGTTGTCGGGGAAATCATCGTCCTTTCCTTGGCTGCTCG
CCTGTGTTGCCACCTGGATTCTGCGCGGGACGTCCTTCTGCTACGTCCCTTCGGCCCTCAATCCAGCGGA
CCTTCCTTCCCGCGGCCTGCTGCCGGCTCTGCGGCCTCTTCCGCGTCTTCGCCTTCGCCCTCAGACGAGT
CGGATCTCCCTTTGGGCCGCCTCCCCGCATCGATACCGTCGACCTCGAGACCTAGAAAAACATGGAGCAA
TCACAAGTAGCAATACAGCAGCTACCAATGCTGATTGTGCCTGGCTAGAAGCACAAGAGGAGGAGGAGGT
GGGTTTTCCAGTCACACCTCAGGTACCTTTAAGACCAATGACTTACAAGGCAGCTGTAGATCTTAGCCAC
TTTTTAAAAGAAAAGGGGGGACTGGAAGGGCTAATTCACTCCCAACGAAGACAAGATATCCTTGATCTGT
GGATCTACCACACACAAGGCTACTTCCCTGATTGGCAGAACTACACACCAGGGCCAGGGATCAGATATCC
ACTGACCTTTGGATGGTGCTACAAGCTAGTACCAGTTGAGCAAGAGAAGGTAGAAGAAGCCAATGAAGGA
GAGAACACCCGCTTGTTACACCCTGTGAGCCTGCATGGGATGGATGACCCGGAGAGAGAAGTATTAGAGT
GGAGGTTTGACAGCCGCCTAGCATTTCATCACATGGCCCGAGAGCTGCATCCGGACTGTACTGGGTCTCT
CTGGTTAGACCAGATCTGAGCCTGGGAGCTCTCTGGCTAACTAGGGAACCCACTGCTTAAGCCTCAATAA
AGCTTGCCTTGAGTGCTTCAAGTAGTGTGTGCCCGTCTGTTGTGTGACTCTGGTAACTAGAGATCCCTCA
GACCCTTTTAGTCAGTGTGGAAAATCTCTAGCAGGGCCCGTTTAAACCCGCTGATCAGCCTCGACTGTGC
CTTCTAGTTGCCAGCCATCTGTTGTTTGCCCCTCCCCCGTGCCTTCCTTGACCCTGGAAGGTGCCACTCC
CACTGTCCTTTCCTAATAAAATGAGGAAATTGCATCGCATTGTCTGAGTAGGTGTCATTCTATTCTGGGG
GGTGGGGTGGGGCAGGACAGCAAGGGGGAGGATTGGGAAGACAATAGCAGGCATGCTGGGGATGCGGTGG
GCTCTATGGCTTCTGAGGCGGAAAGAACCAGCTGGGGCTCTAGGGGGTATCCCC
[124 nt withheld, positions 2295-2418]
C
[91 nt withheld, positions 2420-2510]
A
[49 nt withheld, positions 2512-2560]
CCTTTGACGTTGGAGTCCACGTTCTTT
[37 nt withheld, positions 2588-2624]
ACCCTATCTCGGTCTATTCTTTTGATTTATAAGGGATTTTGCCGATTTCGGCCTATTGGTTAAAAAATGA
GCTGATTTAACAAAAATTTAACGCGAATTAATTCTGTGGAATGTGTGTCAGTTAGGGTGTGGAAAGTCCC
CAGGCTCCCCAGCAGGCAGAAGTATGCAAAGCATGCATCTCAATTAGTCAGCAACCAGGTGTGGAAAGTC
CCCAGGCTCCCCAGCAGGCAGAAGTATGCAAAGCATGCATCTCAATTAGTCAGCAACCATAGTCCCGCCC
CTAACTCCGCCCATCCCGCCCCTAACTCCGCCCAGTTCCGCCCATTCTCCGCCCCATGGCTGACTAATTT
TTTTTATTTATGCAGAGGCCGAGGCCGCCTCTGCCTCTGAGCTATTCCAGAAGTAGTGAGGAGGCTTTTT
TGGAGGCCTAGGCTTTTGCAAAAAGCTCCCGGGAGCTTGTATATCCATTTTCGGATCTGATCAGCACGTG
TTGACAATTAATCATCGGCATAGTATATCGGCATAGTATAATACGACAAGGTGAGGAACTAAACCATGGC
CAAGTTGACCAGTGCCGTTCCGGTGCTCACCGCGCGCGACGTCGCCGGAGCGGTCGAGTTCTGGACCGAC
CGGCTCGGGTTCTCCCGGGACTTCGTGGAGGACGACTTCGCCGGTGTGGTCCGGGACGACGTGACCCTGT
TCATCAGCGCGGTCCAGGACCAGGTGGTGCCGGACAACACCCTGGCCTGGGTGTGGGTGCGCGGCCTGGA
CGAGCTGTACGCCGAGTGGTCGGAGGTCGTGTCCACGAACTTCCGGGACGCCTCCGGGCCGGCCATGACC
GAGATCGGCGAGCAGCCGTGGGGGCGGGAGTTCGCCCTGCGCGACCCGGCCGGCAACTGCGTGCACTTCG
TGGCCGAGGAGCAGGACTGACACGTGCTACGAGATTTCGATTCCACCGCCGCCTTCTATGAAAGGTTGGG
CTTCGGAATCGTTTTCCGGGACGCCGGCTGGATGATCCTCCAGCGCGGGGATCTCATGCTGGAGTTCTTC
GCCCACCCCAACTTGTTTATTGCAGCTTATAATGGTTACAAATAAAGCAATAGCATCACAAATTTCACAA
ATAAAGCATTTTTTTCACTGCATTCTAGTTGTGGTTTGTCCAAACTCATCAATGTATCTTATCATGTCTG
TATACCGTCGACCTCTAGCTAGAGCTTGGCGTAATCATGGTCATAGCTGTTTCCTGTGTGAAATTGTTAT
CCGCTCACAATTCCACACAACATACGAGCCGGAAGCATAAAGTGTAAAGCCTGGGGTGCCTAATGAGTGA
GCTAACTCACATTAATTGCGTTGCGCTCACTGCCCGCTTTCCAGTCGGGAAACCTGTCGTGCCAGCTGCA
TTAATGAATCGGCCAACGCGCGGGGAGAGGCGGTTTGCGTATTGGGCGCTCTTCCGCTTCCTCGCTCACT
GACTCGCTGCGCTCGGTCGTTCGGCTGCGGCGAGCGGTATCAGCTCACTCAAAGGCGGTAATACGGTTAT
CCACAGAATCAGGGGATAACGCAGGAAAGAACATGTGAGCAAAAGGCCAGCAAAAGGCCAGGAACCGTAA
AAAGGCCGCGTTGCTGGCGTTTTTCCATAGGCTCCGCCCCCCTGACGAGCATCACAAAAATCGACGCTCA
AGTCAGAGGTGGCGAAACCCGACAGGACTATAAAGATACCAGGCGTTTCCCCCTGGAAGCTCCCTCGTGC
GCTCTCCTGTTCCGACCCTGCCGCTTACCGGATACCTGTCCGCCTTTCTCCCTTCGGGAAGCGTGGCGCT
TTCTCATAGCTCACGCTGTAGGTATCTCAGTTCGGTGTAGGTCGTTCGCTCCAAGCTGGGCTGTGTGCAC
GAACCCCCCGTTCAGCCCGACCGCTGCGCCTTATCCGGTAACTATCGTCTTGAGTCCAACCCGGTAAGAC
ACGACTTATCGCCACTGGCAGCAGCCACTGGTAACAGGATTAGCAGAGCGAGGTATGTAGGCGGTGCTAC
AGAGTTCTTGAAGTGGTGGCCTAACTACGGCTACACTAGAAGAACAGTATTTGGTATCTGCGCTCTGCTG
AAGCCAGTTACCTTCGGAAAAAGAGTTGGTAGCTCTTGATCCGGCAAACAAACCACCGCTGGTAGCGGTG
GTTTTTTTGTTTGCAAGCAGCAGATTACGCGCAGAAAAAAAGGATCTCAAGAAGATCCTTTGATCTTTTC
TACGGGGTCTGACGCTCAGTGGAACGAAAACTCACGTTAAGGGATTTTGGTCATGAGATTATCAAAAAGG
ATCTTCACCTAGATCCTTTTAAATTAAAAATGAAGTTTTAAATCAATCTAAAGTATATATGAGTAAACTT
GGTCTGACAGTTACCAATGCTTAATCAGTGAGGCACCTATCTCAGCGATCTGTCTATTTCGTTCATCCAT
AGTTGCCTGACTCCCCGTCGTGTAGATAACTACGATACGGGAGGGCTTACCATCTGGCCCCAGTGCTGCA
ATGATACCGCGAGACCCACGCTCACCGGCTCCAGATTTATCAGCAATAAACCAGCCAGCCGGAAGGGCCG
AGCGCAGAAGTGGTCCTGCAACTTTATCCGCCTCCATCCAGTCTATTAATTGTTGCCGGGAAGCTAGAGT
AAGTAGTTCGCCAGTTAATAGTTTGCGCAACGTTGTTGCCATTGCTACAGGCATCGTGGTGTCACGCTCG
TCGTTTGGTATGGCTTCATTCAGCTCCGGTTCCCAACGATCAAGGCGAGTTACATGATCCCCCATGTTGT
GCAAAAAAGCGGTTAGCTCCTTCGGTCCTCCGATCGTTGTCAGAAGTAAGTTGGCCGCAGTGTTATCACT
CATGGTTATGGCAGCACTGCATAATTCTCTTACTGTCATGCCATCCGTAAGATGCTTTTCTGTGACTGGT
GAGTACTCAACCAAGTCATTCTGAGAATAGTGTATGCGGCGACCGAGTTGCTCTTGCCCGGCGTCAATAC
GGGATAATACCGCGCCACATAGCAGAACTTTAAAAGTGCTCATCATTGGAAAACGTTCTTCGGGGCGAAA
ACTCTCAAGGATCTTACCGCTGTTGAGATCCAGTTCGATGTAACCCACTCGTGCACCCAACTGATCTTCA
GCATCTTTTACTTTCACCAGCGTTTCTGGGTGAGCAAAAACAGGAAGGCAAAATGCCGCAAAAAAGGGAA
TAAGGGCGACACGGAAATGTTGAATACTCATACTCTTCCTTTTTCAATATTATTGAAGCATTTATCAGGG
TTATTGTCTCATGAGCGGATACATATTTGAATGTATTTAGAAAAATAAACAAATAGGGGTTCCGCGCACA
TTTCCCCGAAAAGTGCCACCTGACGTCGACGGATCGGGAGATCTCCCGATCCCCTATGGTGCACTCTCAG
TACAATCTGCTCTGATGCCGCATAGTTAAGCCAGTATCTGCTCCCTGCTTGTGTGTTGGAGGTCGCTGAG
TAGTGCGCGAGCAAAATTTAAGCTACAACAAGGCAAGGCTTGACCGACAATTGCATGAAGAATCTGCTTA
GGGTTAGGCGTTTTGCGCTGCTTCGCGATGTACGGGCCAGATATACGCGTTGACATTGATTATTGACTAG
TTATTAATAGTAATCAATTACGGGGTCATTAGTTCATAGCCCATATATGGAGTTCCGCGTTACATAACTT
ACGGTAAATGGCCCGCCTGGCTGACCGCCCAACGACCCCCGCCCATTGACGTCAATAATGACGTATGTTC
CCATAGTAACGCCAATAGGGACTTTCCATTGACGTCAATGGGTGGAGTATTTACGGTAAACTGCCCACTT
GGCAGTACATCAAGTGTATCATATGCCAAGTACGCCCCCTATTGACGTCAATGACGGTAAATGGCCCGCC
TGGCATTATGCCCAGTACATGACCTTATGGGACTTTCCTACTTGGCAGTACATCTACGTATTAGTCATCG
CTATTACCATGGTGATGCGGTTTTGGCAGTACATCAATGGGCGTGGATAGCGGTTTGACTCACGGGGATT
TCCAAGTCTCCACCCCATTGACGTCAATGGGAGTTTGTTTTGGCACCAAAATCAACGGGACTTTCCAAAA
TGTCGTAACAACTCCGCCCCATTGACGCAAATGGGCGGTAGGCGTGTACGGTGGGAGGTCTATATAAGCA
GCGCGTTTTGCCTGTACTGGGTCTCTCTGGTTAGACCAGATCTGAGCCTGGGAGCTCTCTGGCTAACTAG
GGAACCCACTGCTTAAGCCTCAATAAAGCTTGCCTTGAGTGCTTCAAGTAGTGTGTGCCCGTCTGTTGTG
TGACTCTGGTAACTAGAGATCCCTCAGACCCTTTTAGTCAGTGTGGAAAATCTCTAGCAGTGGCGCCCGA
ACAGGGACTTGAAAGCGAAAGGGAAACCAGAGGAGCTCTCTCGACGCAGGACTCGGCTTGCTGAAGCGCG
CACGGCAAGAGGCGAGGGGCGGCGACTGGTGAGTACGCCAAAAATTTTGACTAGCGGAGGCTAGAAGGAG
AGAGATGGGTGCGAGAGCGTCAGTATTAAGCGGGGGAGAATTAGATCGCGATGGGAAAAAATTCGGTTAA
GGCCAGGGGGAAAGAAAAAATATAAATTAAAACATATAGTATGGGCAAGCAGGGAGCTAGAACGATTCGC
AGTTAATCCTGGCCTGTTAGAAACATCAGAAGGCTGTAGACAAATACTGGGACAGCTACAACCATCCCTT
CAGACAGGATCAGAAGAACTTAGATCATTATATAATACAGTAGCAACCCTCTATTGTGTGCATCAAAGGA
TAGAGATAAAAGACACCAAGGAAGCTTTAGACAAGATAGAGGAAGAGCAAAACAAAAGTAAGACCACCGC
ACAGCAAGCGGCCGCTGATCTTCAGACCTGGAGGAGGAGATATGAGGGACAATTGGAGAAGTGAATTATA
TAAATATAAAGTAGTAAAAATTGAACCATTAGGAGTAGCACCCACCAAGGCAAAGAGAAGAGTGGTGCAG
AGAGAAAAAAGAGCAGTGGGAATAGGAGCTTTGTTCCTTGGGTTCTTGGGAGCAGCAGGAAGCACTATGG
GCGCAGCGTCAATGACGCTGACGGTACAGGCCAGACAATTATTGTCTGGTATAGTGCAGCAGCAGAACAA
TTTGCTGAGGGCTATTGAGGCGCAACAGCATCTGTTGCAACTCACAGTCTGGGGCATCAAGCAGCTCCAG
GCAAGAATCCTGGCTGTGGAAAGATACCTAAAGGATCAACAGCTCCTGGGGATTTGGGGTTGCTCTGGAA
AACTCATTTGCACCACTGCTGTGCCTTGGAATGCTAGTTGGAGTAATAAATCTCTGGAACAGATTTGGAA
TCACACGACCTGGATGGAGTGGGACAGAGAAATTAACAATTACACAAGCTTAATACACTCCTTAATTGAA
GAATCGCAAAACCAGCAAGAAAAGAATGAACAAGAATTATTGGAATTAGATAAATGGGCAAGTTTGTGGA
ATTGGTTTAACATAACAAATTGGCTGTGGTATATAAAATTATTCATAATGATAGTAGGAGGCTTGGTAGG
TTTAAGAATAGTTTTTGCTGTACTTTCTATAGTGAATAGAGTTAGGCAGGGATATTCACCATTATCGTTT
CAGACCCACCTCCCAACCCCGAGGGGACCCGACAGGCCCGAAGGAATAGAAGAAGAAGGTGGAGAGAGAG
ACAGAGACAGATCCATTCGATTAGTGAACGGATCGGCACTGCGTGCGCCAATTCTGCAGACAAATGGCAG
TATTCATCCACAATTTTAAAAGAAAAGGGGGGATTGGGGGGTACAGTGCAGGGGAAAGAATAGTAGACAT
AATAGCAACAGACATACAAACTAAAGAATTACAAAAACAAATTACAAAAATTCAAAATTTTCGGGTTTAT
TACAGGGACAGCAGAGATCCAGTTTGGTTAGATCTCGAGTTTACCACTCCCTATCAGTGATAGAGAAAAG
TGAAAGTCGAGTTTACCACTCCCTATCAGTGATAGAGAAAAGTGAAAGTCGAGTTTACCACTCCCTATCA
GTGATAGAGAAAAGTGAAAGTCGAGTTTACCACTCCCTATCAGTGATAGAGAAAAGTGAAAGTCGAGTTT
ACCACTCCCTATCAGTGATAGAGAAAAGTGAAAGTCGAGTTTACCACTCCCTATCAGTGATAGAGAAAAG
TGAAAGTCGAGTTTACCACTCCCTATCAGTGATAGAGAAAAGTGAAAGTCGAGCTCGGTACCCGGGTCGA
GGTAGGCGTGTACGGTGGGAGGCCTATATAAGCAGAGCTCGTTTAGTGAACCGTCAGATCGCCTGGAGAC
GCCATCCACGCTGTTTTGACCTCCATAGAAGACACCGGGACCGATCCAGCCTCCGCGGCCCCGAATTCGC
CACCATGACGCCTCAACCCTCGGGTGCGCCCACTGTCCAAGTGACCCGTGAGACGGAGCGGTCCTTCCCC
AGAGCCTCGGAAGACGAAGTGACCTGCCCCACGTCCGCCCCGCCCAGCCCCACTCGCACACGGGGGAACT
GCGCAGAGGCGGAAGAGGGAGGCTGCCGAGGGGCCCCGAGGAAGCTCCGGGCACGGCGCGGGGGACGCAG
CCGGCCTAAGAGCGAGTTGGCACTGAGCAAGCAGCGACGGAGTCGGCGAAAGAAGGCCAACGACCGCGAG
CGCAATCGAATGCACAACCTCAACTCGGCACTGGACGCCCTGCGCGGTGTCCTGCCCACCTTCCCAGACG
ACGCGAAGCTCACCAAGATCGAGACGCTGCGCTTCGCCCACAACTACATCTGGGCGCTGACTCAAACGCT
GCGCATAGCGGACCACAGCTTGTACGCGCTGGAGCCGCCGGCGCCGCACTGCGGGGAGCTGGGCAGCCCA
GGCGGTTCCCCCGGGGACTGGGGGTCCCTCTACTCCCCAGTCTCCCAGGCTGGCAGCCTGAGTCCCGCCG
CGTCGCTGGAGGAGCGACCCGGGCTGCTGGGGGCCACCTCTTCCGCCTGCTTGAGCCCAGGCAGTCTGGC
TTTCTCAGATTTTCTGTCTAG
